Addgene plasmid #197249: pSF11-wmCardinal-T2A-HO1
Purpose: Expresses the protein of wmCardinal-T2A-HO1 in neurons of C. elegans
Depositing lab: Kiryl Piatkevich. Depositing organization: Westlake University. Publication: Quantitative assessment of near-infrared fluorescent proteins. Zhang H, Papadaki S, Sun X, Wang X, Drobizhev M, Yao L, Rehbock M, Koster RW, Wu L, Namikawa K, Piatkevich KD. Nat Methods. 2023 Sep 4. doi: 10.1038/s41592-023-01975-z. PubMed 37666982.
Backbone
  Vector backbone: pSF11
  Vector type: Worm Expression
Growth in bacteria
  Bacterial resistance: Ampicillin, 100 μg/mL
  Growth temperature: 37°C
  Growth strain: NEB Stable
  Copy number: High Copy
Gene/Insert
  Gene/Insert name: wmCardinal-T2A-HO1
  Species: C. elegans (nematode)
  Cloning method: Gibson Cloning
Terms and licenses: Academic/Nonprofit Terms; Industry Terms: Not Available to Industry
Depositor comments: Please visit https://www.researchsquare.com/article/rs-797586/v1 for preprint.
How to cite: pSF11-wmCardinal-T2A-HO1 was a gift from Kiryl Piatkevich (Addgene plasmid # 197249 ; http://n2t.net/addgene:197249 ; RRID:Addgene_197249)
