[The description below was written by a language model from this plasmid's Addgene catalogue record and pLannotate feature annotations shown in this document.]
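Description:
pSF11-wmCardinal-T2A-HO1 is a 7.9 kb C. elegans expression plasmid built on the pSF11 backbone, intended to express a far-red fluorescent protein together with heme oxygenase-1 in worm neurons. In bacteria it is maintained as a high-copy plasmid through a ColE1/pUC-type origin and selected with ampicillin via the β-lactamase gene and its own promoter. Remnants of a pUC-style cloning region (CAP site, lac promoter and operator, small lacI, rop and bom fragments) are backbone leftovers with no evident role in the worm.

The payload is a single open reading frame assembled by Gibson cloning. It contains wmCardinal, annotated as mCardinal, a monomeric far-red protein derived from Entacmaea quadricolor; the "w" prefix probably denotes a worm-adapted version, though the record does not define it. This is followed, after a short gap consistent with the T2A peptide named in the construct title, by a coding sequence matching human HMOX1 (HO1). The T2A element causes ribosomal skipping, so the two proteins are produced separately from one transcript in roughly comparable amounts. Heme oxygenase cleaves heme to generate biliverdin, the chromophore used by many near-infrared fluorescent proteins. mCardinal itself forms its chromophore autocatalytically, so HO1 is presumably retained to match parallel constructs in the depositors' comparative study of near-infrared fluorescent proteins.

The neuronal promoter is not identified in the record. The roughly 2.7 kb upstream of the coding sequence carries only very short hits (CeU6, CEN4, MCS) that are likely spurious matches, and the aex-5 fragment downstream may belong to a 3′ regulatory region, but this is not stated.
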