Features (pLannotate 1.2.2; 15 found; start..end, strand, type, name):
    338..354     +  promoter       CeU6 promoter (fragment): promoter for the C. elegans R07E5.16 U6 snRNA gene (Dickinson et al., 2013)
   2227..2243    +  misc_feature   CEN4 (fragment): S. cerevisiae CEN4 centromere
   2625..2642    -  misc_feature   MCS (fragment): pUC18/19 multiple cloning site
   2738..3571    +  CDS            mCardinal: mCardinal is a basic (constitutively fluorescent) far red fluorescent protein published in 2014, derived from Entacmaea quadricolor. It is reported to be a rapidly-maturing monomer with moderate acid sensitivity.
   3647..4663    +  CDS            HMOX1: HMOX1_HUMAN - Also known as HO, HO1. Experimental evidence at protein level: Swiss-Prot protein existence level 1. Heme oxygenase cleaves the heme ring at the alpha methene bridge to form biliverdin. Biliverdin is subsequently converted to bilirubin by biliverdin reductase. Under physiological conditions, the activity of heme oxygenase is highest in the spleen, where senescent erythrocytes are sequestrated and destroyed. Exhibits cytoprotective effects since excess of free heme sensitizes cells to undergo apoptosis. From Homo sapiens (Human).
   5177..5329    +  CDS            aex-5 (fragment): AEX5_CAEEL - Also known as kpc-3 From Caenorhabditis elegans.
   5456..5491    +  CDS            rop (fragment): Rop protein, which maintains plasmids at low copy number; rop
   5593..5692    +  misc_feature   bom (fragment): basis of mobility region from pBR322
   5794..5898    +  promoter       AmpR promoter: bla
   5899..6759    +  CDS            AmpR: β-lactamase; bla; confers resistance to ampicillin, carbenicillin, and related antibiotics
   6930..7518    +  rep_origin     ori: high-copy-number ColE1/pMB1/pBR322/pUC origin of replication
   7701..7793    +  CDS            lacI (fragment): lac repressor; lacI; The lac repressor binds to the lac operator to inhibit transcription in E. coli. This inhibition can be relieved by adding lactose or isopropyl-β-D-thiogalactopyranoside (IPTG).
   7806..7827    +  protein_bind   CAP binding site: CAP binding activates transcription in the presence of cAMP. E. coli catabolite activator protein
   7842..7872    +  promoter       lac promoter: promoter for the E. coli lac operon
   7880..7896    +  protein_bind   lac operator: The lac repressor binds to the lac operator to inhibit transcription in E. coli. This inhibition can be relieved by adding lactose or isopropyl-β-D-thiogalactopyranoside (IPTG). lac repressor encoded by lacI
>Addgene plasmid #197249 | pSF11-wmCardinal-T2A-HO1 | addgene full sequence | sequence record 387450 | Addgene NGS Result
ATGACCATGATTACGCCAAGCTTGCATGCGCGGCCGCACTGACTGGGCCGGCCGGATCCATAGGTATGCC
TGTCATTCTCTATTTTTAAACGTTCCTGCAGCAGTAGCACAACAGAGCCAGCAGTTTTCCTCTTCTTCTC
CATCTTCTTCTGCTTCTTCCTCTCTTCCCAAAAAAAAAAAAAAAAAAAAAAGTGAGGGGGCTCACTGCCC
CCCCCCCCCTCCCCCCCCCCTCTTCTCCTTGAAGCTCATCCAGACGTCGCTGTCCTCCTCCTCCTCGTCC
CCGGGGCGCTGTGTGTGTGTGTGTGTGCTCCGTGAGCATGTAGCAGCTTCAGCCCATTTAAAGGCGCACA
CTCTCTGCATCTCTGCGTGTCTCGACACTCGTTTTTTCTCTTCTTTTCTGCTGCACACACACACACACAC
ACACACACGCTCATGCCAGAGCACTTCTTGCTCCGGGGGGCTCCGCGCGGAGCCCGAGAGGACCTCCTCC
TCCTTTTTCTTCTTCGCTTTTTAGTTCTTCTTGCCTCGGTCTCGCCCCTTGTTTTGCTCTCCATGTAGTA
TATACATCTGGGTGTGTGTGTGTGTGTGCACCTTTGGAGCATTTTTTGAACCTTTCCAGAACTTTGGAGC
AACATTTTCAGCTTGTTCAGTGCACTTTTTAGGCTGAAAATCCTATTTTTAGGTTTTCGAAAGTTTTTTT
GGAGCATTTTTCGTGCAATTTAGGTGCAAAATTAAAAAAAAGGGTTTTGTAGTGAATTAAAATTTTTTTG
AAACTTTCGCCTTTTTAAAAAAATGTTTCTAATATCTTTAAAAATTGGAATATTTTGGAAAACAATTTGT
TTTCAATTGGCAATTTATTAATTCTGAGCTTCTGAGCGTAAATTTTTTTTTATTTTGGAGCAATTCTGAG
ATGTCTTAGTGCATTTTTCGGGCATACATAAAAAAAAATTTATCTTAATAATAAAAACCTTAAATTTAGG
CTTCACCGTCTGGAAATTCAATTTTTTCAGCTGAAAAACTTTCAAAAAAAAAAAAATTAAATTTTCACAT
TTATTTTCTCTGGAATTTTGGAGCAATTTCAAAGCTGTCTTAGTGCATTTTTAGTACACAAATATTTTTT
CATTTTTCTTAAATTTTAATAATCTAAGCTTAAATAAAGGCTTCACCGTCTGAAAATGCAACTTTTTTCA
GATGAAATATTAAAAAAAAAACCTCTTTTATTAATTTTGTGCTCCAAACTTTCCCACGGTACGCAAATCA
TGTAATATGTACTTTTAAACTTTTTAAACTTGTTGTAACTTTTTTCCCTGTCGGCGCCAATTAACAAAAT
ACGTAGAATTTTGCGCTTATTGTTTTGTTAGTTAACAAATTTTTGACAACTTTCTTATCAGCTGAGATTT
AGGTGTTTCAGTTCGCAATCTGCGTCTCTCCTTGCTCTCCTCTATTTTAAAACCCCCATAACTTTGTTCT
TGTGAGAGTTATCAAAAAATTGTCAACTAACAAAATATAGAGCACAAAAATATGCACATTTTGTATGTTG
ACAATTTTTTGATACCTTTTTTAGTTTTCGAGATATCTTAGTTTTAGTTTAGCTGTACCTTTTTCTGGCA
AAAAACTTCCAAATTTCGGCAATTTTTCGGCAAATTTCCCGGCAAATTTCGCCAAGTACATCGGGCTCTC
AGACAAGTGGTCTGTGAGTGGAAGTCGATAAAAGTAGTTTACGTGCTCTCCGTCCCCCCGCTTCTTCTCC
GTCTCTGCTTCTATTTCTCCATTGACTAGTCCCACTACTTTTTACGGGGCGGAGGGCTCTCTTGCACTCC
AGCTTCTTCTCTTTTTGTGCTCTTTTTTGCCCGTATGTGGGTGCTCATTTATTTTTCTTTGGTTTTAAAA
TAAATTCGGTTTATTAGGCTACTCGTAAAAATGAAGAAAAAACTTCAAATTCAAACGACATTAAAAAAAA
ATTTAATAAAAATTTTTTGAATTGCTCAAAAGCCCCACCTATATATATATATAGCTCCGCCTACTTCTCG
CACAGACCCCGCCCACTTTTTGACTCCGCCCCCTTATTGGCAAAAGTTCTTGAAAAAAATAAAAATAAAA
ATTCAAATTGAAACAATTTTTTTTTAATGAAGTAGTTTTTTTCTAAATTGATGAAAATTTCTAAACAGTT
TACAAGCACCGCCCACTTTTTGACTCCGCCCCTTTGTTGGAAAAATTCTTGTAAAAAAAAATAAAAAATA
AAAGCTTCTCTTTCAAACGATTTTTAGTTGGTCTTTGTATGAAAAGTTTTTTTCCTAAAATAGAAATGTC
TGAATAATTTGCAAGCTCCGCCCTTTTCTTACCCAGACTCCGCCCCTTTATTGACTAATTTTTTTTTGTC
CATTTACCTGAAGTTCAAAAAAAAAATTTACAGTTTCATAGAGTAATAATTTTTCAAAAATCTCTTTTTC
CAATGTTTAATGTGTCATTATAAACCCGCCCAGTTTTAAGCTCCGCCCATTTAGGCCCCGCCCATTTATG
ACCCAAATATTTTTTTCTCTATTCACCCGTGGATTTCCCTCCAACAAGTTACCCCAAAAATAAAAATAAA
AATTCCTGCAGGCGCCCACCGGGATCCGGCGCGCCTCTAGAGGATCCCCGGGATTGGCCAAAGGACCCAA
AGGTATGTTTCGAATGATACTAACATAACATAGAACATTTTCAGGAGGACCCTTGGCTAGCGTCGACGGT
ACCAAAAATGGTCTCCAAGGGAGAGGAGCTTATCAAGGAGAACATGCACATGAAGCTTTACATGGAGGGA
ACCGTCAACAACCACCACTTCAAGTGCACCACCGAGGGAGAGGGAAAGCCATACGAGGGAACCCAAACCC
AACGCATCAAGGTCGTCGAGGGAGGACCACTTCCATTCGCCTTCGACATCCTTGCCACCTGCTTCATGTA
CGGATCCAAGACCTTCATCAACCACACCCAGGTAAGTTTAAACATATATATACTAACTAACCCTGATTAT
TTAAATTTTCAGGGAATCCCAGACTTCTTCAAGCAGTCCTTCCCAGAGGGATTCACCTGGGAGCGCGTCA
CCACCTACGAGGACGGAGGAGTCCTTACCGTCACCCAAGACACCTCCCTTCAAGACGGATGCCTTATCTA
CAACGTCAAGCTTCGTGGAGTCAACTTCCCATCCAACGGACCAGTCATGCAGAAGAAGACCCTTGGATGG
GAGGCCACCACCGAGACCCTTTACCCAGCCGACGGAGGACTTGAGGGACGCTGCGACATGGCCCTTAAGC
TTGTCGGAGGAGGACACCTTCACTGCAACCTTAAGGTAAGTTTAAACAGTTCGGTACTAACTAACCATAC
ATATTTAAATTTTCAGACCACCTACCGCTCCAAGAAGCCAGCCAAGAACCTTAAGATGCCAGGAGTCTAC
TTCGTCGACCGCCGCCTTGAGCGTATCAAGGAGGCCGACAACGAGACCTACGTCGAGCAACACGAGGTCG
CCGTCGCCCGTTACTGCGACCTTCCATCCAAGCTTGGACACAAGCTTAACGGAATGGACGAGCTTTACAA
GGGATACGACATCGGATCCGGAGAGGGACGCGGATCCCTTCTTACCTGCGGAGATGTTGAGGAAAACCCA
GGACCAATGGAGCGCCCACAACCAGATTCTATGCCACAAGACCTTTCCGAGGCCCTTAAGGAGGCTACCA
AGGAGGTTCACACCCAAGCTGAGAACGCTGAGTTCATGCGCAACTTCCAAAAGGGACAAGTTACCCGTGA
TGGATTCAAGCTTGTCATGGCTTCCCTCTACCACATCTACGTCGCTCTTGAGGAGGAGATCGAGCGCAAC
AAGGTAAGTTTAAACATATATATACTAACTAACCCTGATTATTTAAATTTTCAGGAGTCTCCAGTTTTCG
CTCCAGTTTACTTCCCAGAAGAGCTCCACCGTAAGGCTGCCCTTGAGCAAGACCTTGCCTTCTGGTATGG
ACCACGCTGGCAAGAAGTTATCCCATACACTCCAGCTATGCAACGCTACGTTAAGCGTCTTCACGAGGTC
GGACGTACCGAGCCAGAGCTTCTTGTCGCTCACGCTTACACCCGTTACCTTGGAGACCTTTCCGGAGGAC
AAGTCCTTAAGGTAAGTTTAAACAGTTCGGTACTAACTAACCATACATATTTAAATTTTCAGAAGATCGC
TCAAAAGGCTCTTGACCTTCCATCTTCCGGAGAGGGACTTGCCTTCTTCACTTTCCCAAACATCGCTTCT
GCCACTAAGTTCAAGCAACTTTACCGCTCTCGTATGAACTCTCTTGAGATGACCCCAGCTGTCCGCCAAC
GTGTCATCGAGGAGGCTAAGGTAAGTTTAAACATGATTTTACTAACTAACTAATCTGATTTAAATTTTCA
GACCGCTTTCCTTCTTAACATCCAACTTTTCGAAGAGCTTCAAGAGCTTCTTACCCACGACACCAAGGAC
CAATCTCCATCCCGTGCCCCAGGACTTCGTCAACGTGCCTCCAACAAGGTCCAAGATTCCGCTCCAGTTG
AGACTCCACGTGGAAAGCCACCACTTAACACCCGTTCCCAAGCCCCACTTCTTCGTTGGGTCCTTACCCT
CTCCTTCCTTGTCGCCACCGTCGCTGTCGGACTTTACGCCATGTAAGAGCTCCGCATCGGCCGCTGTCAT
CAGATCGCCATCTCGCGCCCGTGCCTCTGACTTCTAAGTCCAATTACTCTTCAACATCCCTACATGCTCT
TTCTCCCTGTGCTCCCACCCCCTATTTTTGTTATTATCAAAAAACTTCTCTTAATTTCTTTGTTTTTTAG
CTTCTTTTAAGTCACCTCTAACAATGAAATTGTGTAGATTCAAAAATAGAATTAATTCGTAATAAAAAGT
CGAAAAAAATTGTGCTCCCTCCCCCCATTAATAATAATTCTATCCCAAAATCTACACAATGTTCTGTGTA
CACTTCTTATGTTTTTTACTTCTGATAAATTTTTTTGAAACATCATAGAAAAAACCGCACACAAAATACC
TTATCATATGTTACGTTTCAGTTTATGACCGCAATTTTTATTTCTTCGCACGTCTGGGCCTCTCATGACG
TCAAATCATGCTCATCGTGAAAAAGTTTTGGAGTATTTTTGGAATTTTTCAATCAAGTGAAAGTTTATGA
AATTAATTTTCCTGCTTTTGCTTTTTGGGGTTTCCCCTATTGTTTGTCAAGATTTCGAGGACGGCGTTTT
TCTTGCTAAAATCACAAGTATTGATGAGCACGATGCAAGAAAGATCGGAAGAAGGTTTGGGTTTGAGGCT
CAGTGGAAGGTGAGTAGAAGTTGATAATTTGAAAGTGGAGTAGTGTCTATGGGGTTTTTGCCTTAAATGA
CAGAATACATTCCCAATATACCAAACATAACTGTTTCTACTAGTCGGCCGTACGGGCCCTTTCGTCTCGC
GCGTTTCGGTGATGACGGTGAAAACCTCTGACACATGCAGCTCCCGGAGACGGTCACAGCTTGTCTGTAA
GCGGATGCCGGGAGCAGACAAGCCCGTCAGGGCGCGTCAGCGGGTGTTGGCGGGTGTCGGGGCTGGCTTA
ACTATGCGGCATCAGAGCAGATTGTACTGAGAGTGCACCATATGCGGTGTGAAATACCGCACAGATGCGT
AAGGAGAAAATACCGCATCAGGCGGCCTTAATTAAGGGCCTCGTGATACGCCTATTTTTATAGGTTAATG
TCATGATAATAATGGTTTCTTAGACGTCAGGTGGCACTTTTCGGGGAAATGTGCGCGGAACCCCTATTTG
TTTATTTTTCTAAATACATTCAAATATGTATCCGCTCATGAGACAATAACCCTGATAAATGCTTCAATAA
TATTGAAAAAGGAAGAGTATGAGTATTCAACATTTCCGTGTCGCCCTTATTCCCTTTTTTGCGGCATTTT
GCCTTCCTGTTTTTGCTCACCCAGAAACGCTGGTGAAAGTAAAAGATGCTGAAGATCAGTTGGGTGCACG
AGTGGGTTACATCGAACTGGATCTCAACAGCGGTAAGATCCTTGAGAGTTTTCGCCCCGAAGAACGTTTT
CCAATGATGAGCACTTTTAAAGTTCTGCTATGTGGCGCGGTATTATCCCGTATTGACGCCGGGCAAGAGC
AACTCGGTCGCCGCATACACTATTCTCAGAATGACTTGGTTGAGTACTCACCAGTCACAGAAAAGCATCT
TACGGATGGCATGACAGTAAGAGAATTATGCAGTGCTGCCATAACCATGAGTGATAACACTGCGGCCAAC
TTACTTCTGACAACGATCGGAGGACCGAAGGAGCTAACCGCTTTTTTGCACAACATGGGGGATCATGTAA
CTCGCCTTGATCGTTGGGAACCGGAGCTGAATGAAGCCATACCAAACGACGAGCGTGACACCACGATGCC
TGTAGCAATGGCAACAACGTTGCGCAAACTATTAACTGGCGAACTACTTACTCTAGCTTCCCGGCAACAA
TTAATAGACTGGATGGAGGCGGATAAAGTTGCAGGACCACTTCTGCGCTCGGCCCTTCCGGCTGGCTGGT
TTATTGCTGATAAATCTGGAGCCGGTGAGCGTGGGTCTCGCGGTATCATTGCAGCACTGGGGCCAGATGG
TAAGCCCTCCCGTATCGTAGTTATCTACACGACGGGGAGTCAGGCAACTATGGATGAACGAAATAGACAG
ATCGCTGAGATAGGTGCCTCACTGATTAAGCATTGGTAACTGTCAGACCAAGTTTACTCATATATACTTT
AGATTGATTTAAAACTTCATTTTTAATTTAAAAGGATCTAGGTGAAGATCCTTTTTGATAATCTCATGAC
CAAAATCCCTTAACGTGAGTTTTCGTTCCACTGAGCGTCAGACCCCGTAGAAAAGATCAAAGGATCTTCT
TGAGATCCTTTTTTTCTGCGCGTAATCTGCTGCTTGCAAACAAAAAAACCACCGCTACCAGCGGTGGTTT
GTTTGCCGGATCAAGAGCTACCAACTCTTTTTCCGAAGGTAACTGGCTTCAGCAGAGCGCAGATACCAAA
TACTGTTCTTCTAGTGTAGCCGTAGTTAGGCCACCACTTCAAGAACTCTGTAGCACCGCCTACATACCTC
GCTCTGCTAATCCTGTTACCAGTGGCTGCTGCCAGTGGCGATAAGTCGTGTCTTACCGGGTTGGACTCAA
GACGATAGTTACCGGATAAGGCGCAGCGGTCGGGCTGAACGGGGGGTTCGTGCACACAGCCCAGCTTGGA
GCGAACGACCTACACCGAACTGAGATACCTACAGCGTGAGCTATGAGAAAGCGCCACGCTTCCCGAAGGG
AGAAAGGCGGACAGGTATCCGGTAAGCGGCAGGGTCGGAACAGGAGAGCGCACGAGGGAGCTTCCAGGGG
GAAACGCCTGGTATCTTTATAGTCCTGTCGGGTTTCGCCACCTCTGACTTGAGCGTCGATTTTTGTGATG
CTCGTCAGGGGGGCGGAGCCTATGGAAAAACGCCAGCAACGCGGCCTTTTTACGGTTCCTGGCCTTTTGC
TGGCCTTTTGCTCACATGTTCTTTCCTGCGTTATCCCCTGATTCTGTGGATAACCGTATTACCGCCTTTG
AGTGAGCTGATACCGCTCGCCGCAGCCGAACGACCGAGCGCAGCGAGTCAGTGAGCGAGGAAGCGGAAGA
GCGCCCAATACGCAAACCGCCTCTCCCCGCGCGTTGGCCGATTCATTAATGCAGCTGGCACGACAGGTTT
CCCGACTGGAAAGCGGGCAGTGAGCGCAACGCAATTAATGTGAGTTAGCTCACTCATTAGGCACCCCAGG
CTTTACACTTTATGCTTCCGGCTCGTATGTTGTGTGGAATTGTGAGCGGATAACAATTTCACACAGGAAA
CAGCT
